>Addgene plasmid #103081 | pUC19-A5EIM8 | addgene full sequence | sequence record 201721 | Addgene NGS Result
TGGCGGGTGTCGGGGCTGGCTTAACTATGCGGCATCAGAGCAGATTGTACTGAGAGTGCACCATATGCGG
TGTGAAATACCGCACAGATGCGTAAGGAGAAAATACCGCATCAGGCGCCATTCGCCATTCAGGCTGCGCA
ACTGTTGGGAAGGGCGATCGGTGCGGGCCTCTTCGCTATTACGCCAGCTGGCGAAAGGGGGATGTGCTGC
AAGGCGATTAAGTTGGGTAACGCCAGGGTTTTCCCAGTCACGACGTTGTAAAACGACGGCCAGTGTGCTG
TCTCATCATTTTGGCAAAGAATTCGCGGCCGCCACCATGAAGCGGACCAGTCTGCGCGCGTACAGGCTGG
GAGTTGATCTCGGGGCTAACTCATTGGGGTGGTTCGTAGTCTGGCTGGACGATCATGGACAGCCTGAGGG
CCTGGGCCCCGGGGGCGTGAGGATCTTCCCTGATGGCCGGAATCCTCAGAGTAAGCAGAGTAACGCCGCC
GGACGACGGCTCGCCCGCAGCGCCCGGAGGCGCCGGGACCGCTACCTGCAGCGGAGGGGCAAACTCATGG
GCCTCCTTGTAAAGCACGGCCTGATGCCTGCAGATGAACCAGCCAGGAAGAGACTGGAGTGCCTGGATCC
TTACGGGCTGCGAGCAAAGGCTCTGGACGAAGTGCTCCCTTTGCATCACGTTGGGCGGGCCCTGTTTCAC
CTGAACCAGCGCCGGGGACTTTTCGCCAATAGAGCCATCGAACAGGGCGACAAGGACGCGTCCGCCATCA
AAGCAGCGGCGGGGAGACTCCAGACAAGCATGCAAGCTTGTGGGGCAAGAACCCTCGGAGAATTCCTGAA
CCGACGGCATCAGCTGAGAGCCACCGTTCGGGCCCGGTCACCTGTCGGCGGCGACGTGCAGGCCCGGTAT
GAATTTTACCCTACGAGAGCAATGGTGGACGCCGAGTTCGAGGCTATATGGGCCGCTCAGGCCCCACATC
ACCCAACAATGACTGCGGAAGCACACGACACAATCAGGGAAGCAATTTTTAGCCAGCGGGCCATGAAGCG
TCCAAGTATAGGAAAATGCAGCCTGGATCCAGCCACCTCACAGGATGACGTGGACGGCTTCCGGTGTGCA
TGGTCCCACCCTCTCGCCCAGAGGTTTCGCATCTGGCAAGATGTTAGAAATCTGGCAGTGGTTGAAACTG
GTCCCACGAGTTCCAGGCTTGGGAAAGAGGATCAAGACAAGGTGGCTCGGGCTTTGCTGCAGACCGACCA
ACTTTCCTTCGACGAAATAAGAGGCTTGCTCGGCCTCCCCTCTGACGCCCGGTTTAATCTGGAATCAGAT
AGAAGGGATCATCTGAAGGGCGATGCCACAGGTGCAATCCTGAGTGCAAGACGGCACTTCGGGCCAGCAT
GGCACGACAGGAGTCTGGATAGGCAGATCGACATTGTGGCCCTGCTCGAATCTGCCCTCGATGAAGCTGC
CATCATTGCCTCTTTGGGTACTACACACAGCCTGGATGAAGCCGCCGCTCAAAGGGCATTGTCAGCTCTG
CTTCCTGATGGTTACTGTCGGCTGGGGCTGAGGGCCATAAAGAGGGTTTTGCCTCTCATGGAAGCTGGCC
GGACATACGCCGAGGCTGCGTCCGCCGCAGGCTACGACCACGCTCTGCTGCCCGGCGGCAAACTGAGTCC
GACTGGCTATCTGCCCTACTACGGGCAGTGGCTGCAGAATGACGTCGTGGGAAGCGACGATGAGCGGGAC
ACCAATGAGCGACGCTGGGGCCGGCTCCCCAACCCTACAGTGCACATTGGCATTGGCCAGCTTCGGCGCG
TGGTTAATGAGCTGATACGATGGCATGGCCCCCCTGCAGAGATCACGGTGGAGTTGACTAGGGATCTTAA
ACTTAGTCCACGGCGCCTGGCAGAGCTGGAGAGAGAACAGGCAGAAAATCAGAGGAAAAATGATAAGCGA
ACCTCACTTCTCCGAAAACTCGGGCTGCCAGCTTCCACACATAACCTCCTGAAACTGAGGTTGTGGGACG
AGCAGGGTGATGTGGCCAGCGAGTGCCCGTATACCGGGGAGGCTATCGGGCTCGAACGGTTGGTGTCTGA
TGATGTAGATATTGATCATTTGATCCCTTTCTCCATTTCATGGGACGATAGTGCCGCGAACAAGGTGGTG
TGCATGAGATATGCCAATAGAGAGAAGGGAAATCGGACCCCTTTTGAGGCCTTTGGTCATAGGCAGGGGC
GTCCCTACGACTGGGCCGATATTGCCGAACGGGCTGCCAGATTGCCCAGGGGAAAGCGATGGAGGTTTGG
GCCTGGGGCCCGAGCGCAGTTCGAGGAACTGGGAGACTTTCAGGCCAGACTGCTCAACGAGACTTCATGG
CTGGCCAGGGTAGCCAAGCAGTACTTGGCCGCGGTGACGCATCCGCATCGCATTCACGTGCTCCCCGGAC
GCCTCACAGCACTGCTTCGGGCAACATGGGAGCTGAATGATCTTCTGCCAGGGAGTGATGATCGGGCTGC
CAAGTCACGCAAGGATCATCGACATCACGCAATTGACGCATTGGTTGCTGCCCTCACTGATCAGGCTCTG
CTGAGACGGATGGCCAACGCCCACGACGATACTAGACGCAAGATCGAGGTGCTTCTGCCTTGGCCAACTT
TCCGGATAGATCTGGAAACCCGACTTAAGGCCATGCTGGTTTCCCACAAACCAGATCACGGCCTGCAGGC
AAGACTCCACGAGGATACCGCTTATGGCACTGTGGAGCACCCGGAGACAGAAGACGGAGCAAACCTCGTG
TACAGGAAGACTTTTGTGGACATTTCAGAGAAAGAGATCGATAGGATCCGGGATCGGCGACTTAGGGACC
TGGTTCGCGCTCATGTAGCTGGAGAGAGGCAGCAGGGAAAAACTTTGAAGGCAGCGGTATTGAGCTTCGC
ACAGAGACGAGATATCGCTGGCCATCCCAATGGCATCAGGCACGTGCGGCTGACGAAGTCCATCAAACCA
GATTACCTGGTACCTATCAGAGATAAGGCTGGCAGAATCTACAAGTCTTATAATGCCGGAGAGAACGCTT
TCGTGGACATCTTGCAGGCTGAATCTGGCAGGTGGATCGCTCGAGCCACAACCGTCTTCCAGGCGAACCA
GGCTAACGAATCTCACGACGCACCAGCTGCGCAGCCAATTATGAGGGTCTTCAAGGGAGACATGCTGAGG
ATCGACCATGCAGGTGCCGAGAAGTTCGTCAAGATCGTGCGCTTGTCTCCATCAAACAACCTGCTGTATC
TCGTGGAGCACCACCAGGCCGGGGTGTTCCAGACTCGACACGATGACCCTGAAGACAGTTTCCGCTGGCT
GTTCGCGTCTTTCGATAAACTGAGAGAATGGAACGCTGAACTTGTTCGCATCGATACGCTCGGACAGCCG
TGGCGAAGAAAAAGGGGTTTGGAAACTGGTTCAGAGGACGCCACGCGCATCGGATGGACCCGCCCAAAAA
AATGGCCAAGCAGGGCTGACCCCAAGAAGAAGAGGAAGGTGAGGTCCATGGTCATAGCTGTTTCCTGTGT
GAAATTGTTATCCGCTCACAATTCCACACAACATACGAGCCGGAAGCATAAAGTGTAAAGCCTGGGGTGC
CTAATGAGTGAGCTAACTCACATTAATTGCGTTGCGCTCACTGCCCGCTTTCCAGTCGGGAAACCTGTCG
TGCCAGCTGCATTAATGAATCGGCCAACGCGCGGGGAGAGGCGGTTTGCGTATTGGGCGCTCTTCCGCTT
CCTCGCTCACTGACTCGCTGCGCTCGGTCGTTCGGCTGCGTCTTCCGCTTCCTCGCTCACTGACTCGCTG
CGCTCGGTCGTTCGGCTGCGGCGAGCGGTATCAGCTCACTCAAAGGCGGTAATACGGTTATCCACAGAAT
CAGGGGATAACGCAGGAAAGAACATGTGAGCAAAAGGCCAGCAAAAGGCCAGGAACCGTAAAAAGGCCGC
GTTGCTGGCGTTTTTCCATAGGCTCCGCCCCCCTGACGAGCATCACAAAAATCGACGCTCAAGTCAGAGG
TGGCGAAACCCGACAGGACTATAAAGATACCAGGCGTTTCCCCCTGGAAGCTCCCTCGTGCGCTCTCCTG
TTCCGACCCTGCCGCTTACCGGATACCTGTCCGCCTTTCTCCCTTCGGGAAGCGTGGCGCTTTCTCATAG
CTCACGCTGTAGGTATCTCAGTTCGGTGTAGGTCGTTCGCTCCAAGCTGGGCTGTGTGCACGAACCCCCC
GTTCAGCCCGACCGCTGCGCCTTATCCGGTAACTATCGTCTTGAGTCCAACCCGGTAAGACACGACTTAT
CGCCACTGGCAGCAGCCACTGGTAACAGGATTAGCAGAGCGAGGTATGTAGGCGGTGCTACAGAGTTCTT
GAAGTGGTGGCCTAACTACGGCTACACTAGAAGAACAGTATTTGGTATCTGCGCTCTGCTGAAGCCAGTT
ACCTTCGGAAAAAGAGTTGGTAGCTCTTGATCCGGCAAACAAACCACCGCTGGTAGCGGTGGTTTTTTTG
TTTGCAAGCAGCAGATTACGCGCAGAAAAAAAGGATCTCAAGAAGATCCTTTGATCTTTTCTACGGGGTC
TGACGCTCAGTGGAACGAAAACTCACGTTAAGGGATTTTGGTCATGAGATTATCAAAAAGGATCTTCACC
TAGATCCTTTTAAATTAAAAATGAAGTTTTAAATCAATCTAAAGTATATATGAGTAAACTTGGTCTGACA
GTTACCAATGCTTAATCAGTGAGGCACCTATCTCAGCGATCTGTCTATTTCGTTCATCCATAGTTGCCTG
ACTCCCCGTCGTGTAGATAACTACGATACGGGAGGGCTTACCATCTGGCCCCAGTGCTGCAATGATACCG
CGAGACCCACGCTCACCGGCTCCAGATTTATCAGCAATAAACCAGCCAGCCGGAAGGGCCGAGCGCAGAA
GTGGTCCTGCAACTTTATCCGCCTCCATCCAGTCTATTAATTGTTGCCGGGAAGCTAGAGTAAGTAGTTC
GCCAGTTAATAGTTTGCGCAACGTTGTTGCCATTGCTACAGGCATCGTGGTGTCACGCTCGTCGTTTGGT
ATGGCTTCATTCAGCTCCGGTTCCCAACGATCAAGGCGAGTTACATGATCCCCCATGTTGTGCAAAAAAG
CGGTTAGCTCCTTCGGTCCTCCGATCGTTGTCAGAAGTAAGTTGGCCGCAGTGTTATCACTCATGGTTAT
GGCAGCACTGCATAATTCTCTTACTGTCATGCCATCCGTAAGATGCTTTTCTGTGACTGGTGAGTACTCA
ACCAAGTCATTCTGAGAATAGTGTATGCGGCGACCGAGTTGCTCTTGCCCGGCGTCAATACGGGATAATA
CCGCGCCACATAGCAGAACTTTAAAAGTGCTCATCATTGGAAAACGTTCTTCGGGGCGAAAACTCTCAAG
GATCTTACCGCTGTTGAGATCCAGTTCGATGTAACCCACTCGTGCACCCAACTGATCTTCAGCATCTTTT
ACTTTCACCAGCGTTTCTGGGTGAGCAAAAACAGGAAGGCAAAATGCCGCAAAAAAGGGAATAAGGGCGA
CACGGAAATGTTGAATACTCATACTCTTCCTTTTTCAATATTATTGAAGCATTTATCAGGGTTATTGTCT
CATGAGCGGATACATATTTGAATGTATTTAGAAAAATAAACAAATAGGGGTTCCGCGCACATTTCCCCGA
AAAGTGCCACCTGACGTCTAAGAAACCATTATTATCATGACATTAACCTATAAAAATAGGCGTATCACGA
GGCCCTTTCGTCTCGCGCGTTTCGGTGATGACGGTGAAAACCTCTGACACATGCAGCTCCCGGAGACGGT
CACAGCTTGTCTGTAAGCGGATGCCGGGAGCAGACAAGCCCGTCAGGGCGCGTCAGCGGGTGT
Features (pLannotate 1.2.2; 11 found; start..end, strand, type, name):
     16..115     +  misc_feature   bom (fragment): basis of mobility region from pBR322
    121..275     -  CDS            lacZα (fragment): LacZα fragment of β-galactosidase; lacZ fragment
   3575..3591    -  protein_bind   lac operator: The lac repressor binds to the lac operator to inhibit transcription in E. coli. This inhibition can be relieved by adding lactose or isopropyl-β-D-thiogalactopyranoside (IPTG). lac repressor encoded by lacI
   3599..3629    -  promoter       lac promoter: promoter for the E. coli lac operon
   3644..3665    -  protein_bind   CAP binding site: CAP binding activates transcription in the presence of cAMP. E. coli catabolite activator protein
   3678..3770    -  CDS            lacI (fragment): lac repressor; lacI; The lac repressor binds to the lac operator to inhibit transcription in E. coli. This inhibition can be relieved by adding lactose or isopropyl-β-D-thiogalactopyranoside (IPTG).
   3772..3820    -  rep_origin     RSF ori (fragment): Plasmids containing the RSF 1030 origin of replication can be propagated in E. coli cells that contain additional plasmids with compatible origins.
   4003..4591    -  rep_origin     ori: high-copy-number ColE1/pMB1/pBR322/pUC origin of replication
   4762..5622    -  CDS            AmpR: β-lactamase; bla; confers resistance to ampicillin, carbenicillin, and related antibiotics
   5623..5727    -  promoter       AmpR promoter: bla
   5822..5857    +  CDS            rop (fragment): Rop protein, which maintains plasmids at low copy number; rop
