[The description below was written by a language model from this plasmid's Addgene catalogue record and pLannotate feature annotations shown in this document.]
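Description:
pUC19-A5EIM8 is a high-copy bacterial cloning plasmid built on the pUC19 backbone that serves as a storage and template vector for a synthetic Cas9 gene. It replicates in E. coli through the ColE1/pMB1-type pUC origin and is selected with ampicillin via the β-lactamase gene (AmpR) driven by its own bla promoter. The other backbone annotations are typical pUC19 remnants: the lac promoter with its operator and CAP binding site, a lacZα fragment, and short fragmentary matches to bom, lacI, rop and an RSF origin. These short matches are unlikely to be functional elements.

The insert is a 3,192 bp coding sequence for the Cas9 orthologue designated A5EIM8, from Bradyrhizobium sp. strain BTAi1, recoded for human codon usage and introduced by Gibson assembly. The automated feature table does not annotate this gene, but the large unannotated stretch between the lacZα fragment and the lac operator is about the right size. That position suggests the insert sits within the pUC19 cloning region, interrupting lacZα.

The record lists no mammalian promoter, polyadenylation signal, nuclear localisation signal, epitope tag or guide RNA cassette. The plasmid should therefore be regarded as a sequence-verified gene template rather than an expression construct. The stated purpose is to supply the codon-optimised Cas9 coding sequence, for example as a source for amplification or subcloning into expression vectors for human cells. It comes from work on building many cas9 gene variants by assembling tiled, sequence-verified oligonucleotides.
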