Addgene plasmid #103081: pUC19-A5EIM8
Purpose: Cas9 coding gene template with optimized sequence for human codon usage
Depositing lab: Duhee Bang. Depositing organization: Yonsei University. Publication: High-throughput construction of multiple cas9 gene variants via assembly of high-depth tiled and sequence-verified oligonucleotides. Cho N, Seo HN, Ryu T, Kwon E, Huh S, Noh J, Yeom H, Hwang B, Ha H, Lee JH, Kwon S, Bang D. Nucleic Acids Res. 2018 May 18;46(9):e55. doi: 10.1093/nar/gky112. PubMed 29529247.
Backbone
  Vector backbone: pUC19
  Backbone manufacturer: NEB(New England Biolabs)
  Vector type: CRISPR ; Cloning vector
Growth in bacteria
  Bacterial resistance: Ampicillin, 100 μg/mL
  Growth temperature: 37°C
  Growth strain: DH5alpha
  Copy number: High Copy
Gene/Insert
  Gene/Insert name: A5EIM8(Cas9 coding gene from Bradyrhizobium sp. (strain BTAi1 / ATCC BAA-1182))
  Insert size (bp): 3192
  Mutation: human codon-optimized
  Cloning method: Gibson Cloning
  Sequencing primers: 5′ gctgcaaggcgattaagttg; 3′ cggctcgtatgttgtgtgg
Terms and licenses: Academic/Nonprofit Terms; Industry Terms: Not Available to Industry
How to cite: pUC19-A5EIM8 was a gift from Duhee Bang (Addgene plasmid # 103081 ; http://n2t.net/addgene:103081 ; RRID:Addgene_103081)
