>Addgene plasmid #103081 | pUC19-A5EIM8 | depositor partial sequence | sequence record 195199 | A5EIM8
ATGAAGCGGACCAGTCTGCGCGCGTACAGGCTGGGAGTTGATCTCGGGGCTAACTCATTGGGGTGGTTCG
TAGTCTGGCTGGACGATCATGGACAGCCTGAGGGCCTGGGCCCCGGGGGCGTGAGGATCTTCCCTGATGG
CCGGAATCCTCAGAGTAAGCAGAGTAACGCCGCCGGACGACGGCTCGCCCGCAGCGCCCGGAGGCGCCGG
GACCGCTACCTGCAGCGGAGGGGCAAACTCATGGGCCTCCTTGTAAAGCACGGCCTGATGCCTGCAGATG
AACCAGCCAGGAAGAGACTGGAGTGCCTGGATCCTTACGGGCTGCGAGCAAAGGCTCTGGACGAAGTGCT
CCCTTTGCATCACGTTGGGCGGGCCCTGTTTCACCTGAACCAGCGCCGGGGACTTTTCGCCAATAGAGCC
ATCGAACAGGGCGACAAGGACGCGTCCGCCATCAAAGCAGCGGCGGGGAGACTCCAGACAAGCATGCAAG
CTTGTGGGGCAAGAACCCTCGGAGAATTCCTGAACCGACGGCATCAGCTGAGAGCCACCGTTCGGGCCCG
GTCACCTGTCGGCGGCGACGTGCAGGCCCGGTATGAATTTTACCCTACGAGAGCAATGGTGGACGCCGAG
TTCGAGGCTATATGGGCCGCTCAGGCCCCACATCACCCAACAATGACTGCGGAAGCACACGACACAATCA
GGGAAGCAATTTTTAGCCAGCGGGCCATGAAGCGTCCAAGTATAGGAAAATGCAGCCTGGATCCAGCCAC
CTCACAGGATGACGTGGACGGCTTCCGGTGTGCATGGTCCCACCCTCTCGCCCAGAGGTTTCGCATCTGG
CAAGATGTTAGAAATCTGGCAGTGGTTGAAACTGGTCCCACGAGTTCCAGGCTTGGGAAAGAGGATCAAG
ACAAGGTGGCTCGGGCTTTGCTGCAGACCGACCAACTTTCCTTCGACGAAATAAGAGGCTTGCTCGGCCT
CCCCTCTGACGCCCGGTTTAATCTGGAATCAGATAGAAGGGATCATCTGAAGGGCGATGCCACAGGTGCA
ATCCTGAGTGCAAGACGGCACTTCGGGCCAGCATGGCACGACAGGAGTCTGGATAGGCAGATCGACATTG
TGGCCCTGCTCGAATCTGCCCTCGATGAAGCTGCCATCATTGCCTCTTTGGGTACTACACACAGCCTGGA
TGAAGCCGCCGCTCAAAGGGCATTGTCAGCTCTGCTTCCTGATGGTTACTGTCGGCTGGGGCTGAGGGCC
ATAAAGAGGGTTTTGCCTCTCATGGAAGCTGGCCGGACATACGCCGAGGCTGCGTCCGCCGCAGGCTACG
ACCACGCTCTGCTGCCCGGCGGCAAACTGAGTCCGACTGGCTATCTGCCCTACTACGGGCAGTGGCTGCA
GAATGACGTCGTGGGAAGCGACGATGAGCGGGACACCAATGAGCGACGCTGGGGCCGGCTCCCCAACCCT
ACAGTGCACATTGGCATTGGCCAGCTTCGGCGCGTGGTTAATGAGCTGATACGATGGCATGGCCCCCCTG
CAGAGATCACGGTGGAGTTGACTAGGGATCTTAAACTTAGTCCACGGCGCCTGGCAGAGCTGGAGAGAGA
ACAGGCAGAAAATCAGAGGAAAAATGATAAGCGAACCTCACTTCTCCGAAAACTCGGGCTGCCAGCTTCC
ACACATAACCTCCTGAAACTGAGGTTGTGGGACGAGCAGGGTGATGTGGCCAGCGAGTGCCCGTATACCG
GGGAGGCTATCGGGCTCGAACGGTTGGTGTCTGATGATGTAGATATTGATCATTTGATCCCTTTCTCCAT
TTCATGGGACGATAGTGCCGCGAACAAGGTGGTGTGCATGAGATATGCCAATAGAGAGAAGGGAAATCGG
ACCCCTTTTGAGGCCTTTGGTCATAGGCAGGGGCGTCCCTACGACTGGGCCGATATTGCCGAACGGGCTG
CCAGATTGCCCAGGGGAAAGCGATGGAGGTTTGGGCCTGGGGCCCGAGCGCAGTTCGAGGAACTGGGAGA
CTTTCAGGCCAGACTGCTCAACGAGACTTCATGGCTGGCCAGGGTAGCCAAGCAGTACTTGGCCGCGGTG
ACGCATCCGCATCGCATTCACGTGCTCCCCGGACGCCTCACAGCACTGCTTCGGGCAACATGGGAGCTGA
ATGATCTTCTGCCAGGGAGTGATGATCGGGCTGCCAAGTCACGCAAGGATCATCGACATCACGCAATTGA
CGCATTGGTTGCTGCCCTCACTGATCAGGCTCTGCTGAGACGGATGGCCAACGCCCACGACGATACTAGA
CGCAAGATCGAGGTGCTTCTGCCTTGGCCAACTTTCCGGATAGATCTGGAAACCCGACTTAAGGCCATGC
TGGTTTCCCACAAACCAGATCACGGCCTGCAGGCAAGACTCCACGAGGATACCGCTTATGGCACTGTGGA
GCACCCGGAGACAGAAGACGGAGCAAACCTCGTGTACAGGAAGACTTTTGTGGACATTTCAGAGAAAGAG
ATCGATAGGATCCGGGATCGGCGACTTAGGGACCTGGTTCGCGCTCATGTAGCTGGAGAGAGGCAGCAGG
GAAAAACTTTGAAGGCAGCGGTATTGAGCTTCGCACAGAGACGAGATATCGCTGGCCATCCCAATGGCAT
CAGGCACGTGCGGCTGACGAAGTCCATCAAACCAGATTACCTGGTACCTATCAGAGATAAGGCTGGCAGA
ATCTACAAGTCTTATAATGCCGGAGAGAACGCTTTCGTGGACATCTTGCAGGCTGAATCTGGCAGGTGGA
TCGCTCGAGCCACAACCGTCTTCCAGGCGAACCAGGCTAACGAATCTCACGACGCACCAGCTGCGCAGCC
AATTATGAGGGTCTTCAAGGGAGACATGCTGAGGATCGACCATGCAGGTGCCGAGAAGTTCGTCAAGATC
GTGCGCTTGTCTCCATCAAACAACCTGCTGTATCTCGTGGAGCACCACCAGGCCGGGGTGTTCCAGACTC
GACACGATGACCCTGAAGACAGTTTCCGCTGGCTGTTCGCGTCTTTCGATAAACTGAGAGAATGGAACGC
TGAACTTGTTCGCATCGATACGCTCGGACAGCCGTGGCGAAGAAAAAGGGGTTTGGAAACTGGTTCAGAG
GACGCCACGCGCATCGGATGGACCCGCCCAAAAAAATGGCCA
